>Addgene plasmid #25112 | PP-CDK1 | depositor partial sequence | sequence record 11586 | Author sequence
TTAATGGAAAAGTATCAGAAACTGGAAAAGGTTGGAGAGGGGACTTACGGGGTGGTTTACAAAGCCAAGG
ATAGTCAGGGCCGAATTGTAGCGTTGAAAAGAATTCGATTGGACGCTGAAGATGAGGGAATTCCTTCCAC
AGCAATTCGTGAAATATCACTATTAAAGGAGCTTCACCACCCCAACATTGTGAGCTTAATAGATGTTATC
CACTCTGAGAGATGTTTAACTTTAGTTTTTGAGTTCATGGAAAAGGACTTGAAAAAAGTACTGGATGAGA
ACAAGACAGGATTACAGGATAGTCAGATAAAAATATATTTATATCAGCTTTTGAGGGGAGTTGCTCATTG
TCATCAACATCGGATATTACATAGGGATTTGAAACCACAAAACCTCTTGATTAATAGTGATGGGGCACTT
AAGCTGGCTGATTTTGGACTTGCAAGGGCATTTGGGATACCTGTTAGAAGTTATACTCATGAGGTTGTAA
CTCTTTGGTATAGAGCTCCCGATGTATTGATGGGCAGCAAAAAGTACTCGACTTCTGTTGATATTTGGAG
TATTGGTTGTATTTTTGCTGAGATGATTACAGGAAAGCCTCTTTTCCCTGGTGTAACAGACGATGATCAG
CTTCCGAAGATATTTTCAATTTTAGGAACTCCGAATCCTCGTGAATGGCCACAAGTTCAGGAATTGCCTT
TATGGAAACAGAGAACTTTTCAGGTCTTTGAAAAGAAGCCTTGGAGTTCAATAATTCCTGGATTTTGTCA
AGAGGGAATTGATTTGCTCTCTAATATGCTTTGCTTTGATCCAAATAAGAGAATTTCCGCAAGAGATGCT
ATGAATCATCCATACTTTAAAGATTTGGATCCTCAAATA
