>Addgene plasmid #25112 | PP-CDK1 | addgene partial sequence | sequence record 31189 | 25112 with T7
TATTTTGTTTACTTTAGAAGGAGATATACCATGCATCATCATCATCATCACAGCAGCGGCAGAGAAAACT
TGTATTTCCAGGGCTTAATGGAAAAGTATCAGAAACTGGAAAAGGTTGGAGAGGGGACTTACGGGGTGGT
TTACAAAGCCAAGGATAGTCAGGGCCGAATTGTAGCGTTGAAAAGAATTCGATTGGACGCTGAAGATGAG
GGAATTCCTTCCACAGCAATTCGTGAAATATCACTATTAAAGGAGCTTCACCACCCCAACATTGTGAGCT
TAATAGATGTTATCCACTCTGAGAGATGTTTAACTTTAGTTTTTGAGTTCATGGAAAAGGACTTGAAAAA
AGTACTGGATGAGAACAAGACAGGATTACAGGATAGTCAGATAAAAATATATTTATATCAGCTTTTGAGG
GGAGTTGCTCATTGTCATCAACATCGGATATTACATAGGGATTTGAAACCACAAAACCTCTTGATTAATA
GTGATGGGGCACTTAAGCTGGCTGATTTTGGACTTGCAAGGGCATTTGGGATACCTGTTAGAAGTTATAC
TCATGAGGTTGTAACTCTTTGGTATAGAGCTCCCGATGTATTGATGGGCAGCAAAAAGTACTCGACTTCT
GTTGATATTTGGAGTATTGGTTGTATTTTTGCTGAGATGATTACAGGAAAGCCTCTTTTCCCTGGTGTAA
CAGACGATGATCAGCTTCCGAAGATATTTTCAATTTTAGGAACTCCGAATCCTCGTGAATGGCCACAAGT
TCAGGAATTGCCTTTATGGAAACAGAGAACTTTTCAGGTCTTTGAAAAGAAGCCTTGGAGTTCAATAATT
CCTGGATTTTGTCAAGAGGGAATTGATTTGCTCTCTAATATGCTTTGCTTTGATCCAAATAAGAGAATTC
CGCAAGAGATGCTATGAATCATCCATAC
