[The description below was written by a language model from this plasmid's Addgene catalogue record.]
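Description:
PP-CDK1 is a bacterial expression plasmid built on the pET15-MHL backbone, a pET-type vector from a structural genomics consortium, listed at 7737 bp without insert. It is maintained in E. coli under ampicillin selection and is recorded as low copy, with DH5alpha given as the propagation strain. No feature table accompanies the record, so the promoter, origin of replication and other backbone elements are not explicitly stated. However, the listed sequencing primers (T7 forward and T7 terminator) are consistent with the insert sitting in a T7 promoter/terminator expression cassette, as is standard for pET vectors. Such cassettes are normally expressed in a host supplying T7 RNA polymerase.

The insert is an 879 bp fragment of cgd5_2510, a cyclin-dependent kinase gene from the apicomplexan parasite Cryptosporidium parvum, introduced by restriction enzyme cloning. It carries an N-terminal His tag, which allows the recombinant protein to be purified by immobilised metal affinity chromatography. The record cautions that the insert may not be the full open reading frame. This is typical of structural biology constructs, where domain boundaries are often trimmed to improve expression, solubility or crystallisation.

The stated purpose is bacterial production of protein for structure determination, and the depositor comments link the construct to a deposited Protein Data Bank structure of this kinase. It is therefore mainly useful for producing purified C. parvum CDK for crystallography, biochemical assays or inhibitor studies. Users needing the complete coding sequence should check the construct boundaries first.
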