Addgene plasmid #25112: PP-CDK1
Purpose: Bacterial expression for structure determination; may not be full ORF
Depositing lab: Cheryl Arrowsmith. Depositing organization: University of Toronto.
Backbone
  Vector backbone: pET15-MHL
  Backbone manufacturer: SGC
  Backbone size w/o insert (bp): 7737
  Vector type: Bacterial Expression
Growth in bacteria
  Bacterial resistance: Ampicillin, 100 μg/mL
  Growth temperature: 37°C
  Growth strain: DH5alpha
  Copy number: Low Copy
Gene/Insert
  Gene/Insert name: cgd5_2510:C29844 (alt names: PDB: 2QKR; cyclin-dependent kinase cgd5_2510)
  Species: Cryptosporidium parvum
  Insert size (bp): 879
  GenBank ID: EAK88218
  Entrez Gene: cgd5_2510
  Tag / fusion protein: His (N terminal on insert)
  Cloning method: Restriction Enzyme
  Sequencing primers: 5′ T7; 3′ T7-term
Terms and licenses: Academic/Nonprofit Terms; Industry Terms: Not Available to Industry
Depositor comments: PDB: 2QKR. http://www.thesgc.org/structures/2QKR/ .
How to cite: PP-CDK1 was a gift from Cheryl Arrowsmith (Addgene plasmid # 25112 ; http://n2t.net/addgene:25112 ; RRID:Addgene_25112)
